>Addgene plasmid #131936 | pDONR221_SLC17A5 | addgene full sequence | sequence record 259541 | Addgene NGS Result
CTTTCCTGCGTTATCCCCTGATTCTGTGGATAACCGTATTACCGCCTTTGAGTGAGCTGATACCGCTCGC
CGCAGCCGAACGACCGAGCGCAGCGAGTCAGTGAGCGAGGAAGCGGAAGAGCGCCCAATACGCAAACCGC
CTCTCCCCGCGCGTTGGCCGATTCATTAATGCAGCTGGCACGACAGGTTTCCCGACTGGAAAGCGGGCAG
TGAGCGCAACGCAATTAATACGCGTACCGCTAGCCAGGAAGAGTTTGTAGAAACGCAAAAAGGCCATCCG
TCAGGATGGCCTTCTGCTTAGTTTGATGCCTGGCAGTTTATGGCGGGCGTCCTGCCCGCCACCCTCCGGG
CCGTTGCTTCACAACGTTCAAATCCGCTCCCGGCGGATTTGTCCTACTCAGGAGAGCGTTCACCGACAAA
CAACAGATAAAACGAAAGGCCCAGTCTTCCGACTGAGCCTTTCGTTTTATTTGATGCCTGGCAGTTCCCT
ACTCTCGCGTTAACGCTAGCATGGATGTTTTCCCAGTCACGACGTTGTAAAACGACGGCCAGTCTTAAGC
TCGGGCCCCAAATAATGATTTTATTTTGACTGATAGTGACCTGTTCGTTGCAACACATTGATGAGCAATG
CTTTTTTATAATGCCAACTTTGTACAAAAAAGCAGGCTCCACCATGAGGAGCCCCGTGCGCGACCTGGCA
AGGAACGATGGCGAGGAGTCCACCGACAGAACACCACTGCTGCCAGGAGCACCTAGGGCAGAGGCAGCAC
CCGTGTGCTGTAGCGCCAGATACAACCTGGCCATCCTGGCCTTCTTTGGCTTCTTTATCGTGTATGCCCT
GAGGGTGAATCTGAGCGTGGCCCTGGTGGACATGGTGGATTCCAACACCACACTGGAGGACAATCGCACC
TCTAAGGCCTGCCCTGAGCACAGCGCCCCAATCAAGGTGCACCACAATCAGACAGGCAAGAAGTACCAGT
GGGATGCCGAGACCCAGGGCTGGATCCTGGGCTCTTTCTTTTACGGCTATATCATCACACAGATCCCAGG
CGGCTATGTGGCCTCCAAGATCGGCGGCAAGATGCTGCTGGGATTCGGAATCCTGGGAACCGCCGTGCTG
ACCCTGTTTACACCAATCGCCGCCGACCTGGGCGTGGGCCCCCTGATCGTGCTGCGCGCCCTGGAGGGAC
TGGGAGAGGGAGTGACATTCCCTGCCATGCACGCAATGTGGAGCTCCTGGGCACCACCTCTGGAGCGGAG
CAAGCTGCTGTCCATCTCTTACGCAGGAGCACAGCTGGGAACCGTGATCAGCCTGCCACTGTCCGGCATC
ATCTGTTACTATATGAACTGGACATACGTGTTTTATTTCTTTGGCACCATCGGCATCTTCTGGTTTCTGC
TGTGGATCTGGCTGGTGTCCGATACCCCCCAGAAGCACAAGCGCATCTCTCACTACGAGAAGGAGTATAT
CCTGTCTAGCCTGCGGAACCAGCTGTCCTCTCAGAAGTCTGTGCCATGGGTGCCCATCCTGAAGAGCCTG
CCTCTGTGGGCAATCGTGGTGGCACACTTCTCCTACAATTGGACCTTTTATACACTGCTGACCCTGCTGC
CTACCTACATGAAGGAGATCCTGAGATTCAACGTGCAGGAGAATGGCTTTCTGAGCTCCCTGCCATATCT
GGGCTCCTGGCTGTGCATGATCCTGTCTGGCCAGGCCGCCGATAACCTGAGGGCCAAGTGGAACTTCAGC
ACCCTGTGCGTGCGGAGAATCTTTTCTCTGATCGGCATGATCGGACCAGCCGTGTTCCTGGTGGCAGCAG
GCTTTATCGGCTGCGACTACAGCCTGGCCGTGGCCTTCCTGACCATCTCCACCACACTGGGCGGCTTCTG
TTCTAGCGGCTTTTCTATCAACCACCTGGATATCGCCCCAAGCTATGCCGGCATCCTGCTGGGCATCACC
AATACATTCGCCACAATCCCCGGCATGGTGGGCCCTGTGATCGCCAAGAGCCTGACACCCGACAACACCG
TGGGCGAGTGGCAGACAGTGTTTTACATCGCCGCCGCCATCAACGTGTTCGGCGCCATCTTCTTTACCCT
GTTTGCCAAGGGCGAGGTGCAGAACTGGGCCCTGAATGATCACCACGGCCACCGGCACGACCCAGCTTTC
TTGTACAAAGTTGGCATTATAAGAAAGCATTGCTTATCAATTTGTTGCAACGAACAGGTCACTATCAGTC
AAAATAAAATCATTATTTGCCATCCAGCTGATATCCCCTATAGTGAGTCGTATTACATGGTCATAGCTGT
TTCCTGGCAGCTCTGGCCCGTGTCTCAAAATCTCTGATGTTACATTGCACAAGATAAAAATATATCATCA
TGAACAATAAAACTGTCTGCTTACATAAACAGTAATACAAGGGGTGTTATGAGCCATATTCAACGGGAAA
CGTCGAGGCCGCGATTAAATTCCAACATGGATGCTGATTTATATGGGTATAAATGGGCTCGCGATAATGT
CGGGCAATCAGGTGCGACAATCTATCGCTTGTATGGGAAGCCCGATGCGCCAGAGTTGTTTCTGAAACAT
GGCAAAGGTAGCGTTGCCAATGATGTTACAGATGAGATGGTCAGACTAAACTGGCTGACGGAATTTATGC
CTCTTCCGACCATCAAGCATTTTATCCGTACTCCTGATGATGCATGGTTACTCACCACTGCGATCCCCGG
AAAAACAGCATTCCAGGTATTAGAAGAATATCCTGATTCAGGTGAAAATATTGTTGATGCGCTGGCAGTG
TTCCTGCGCCGGTTGCATTCGATTCCTGTTTGTAATTGTCCTTTTAACAGCGATCGCGTATTTCGTCTCG
CTCAGGCGCAATCACGAATGAATAACGGTTTGGTTGATGCGAGTGATTTTGATGACGAGCGTAATGGCTG
GCCTGTTGAACAAGTCTGGAAAGAAATGCATAAACTTTTGCCATTCTCACCGGATTCAGTCGTCACTCAT
GGTGATTTCTCACTTGATAACCTTATTTTTGACGAGGGGAAATTAATAGGTTGTATTGATGTTGGACGAG
TCGGAATCGCAGACCGATACCAGGATCTTGCCATCCTATGGAACTGCCTCGGTGAGTTTTCTCCTTCATT
ACAGAAACGGCTTTTTCAAAAATATGGTATTGATAATCCTGATATGAATAAATTGCAGTTTCATTTGATG
CTCGATGAGTTTTTCTAATCAGAATTGGTTAATTGGTTGTAACACTGGCAGAGCATTACGCTGACTTGAC
GGGACGGCGCAAGCTCATGACCAAAATCCCTTAACGTGAGTTACGCGTCGTTCCACTGAGCGTCAGACCC
CGTAGAAAAGATCAAAGGATCTTCTTGAGATCCTTTTTTTCTGCGCGTAATCTGCTGCTTGCAAACAAAA
AAACCACCGCTACCAGCGGTGGTTTGTTTGCCGGATCAAGAGCTACCAACTCTTTTTCCGAAGGTAACTG
GCTTCAGCAGAGCGCAGATACCAAATACTGTTCTTCTAGTGTAGCCGTAGTTAGGCCACCACTTCAAGAA
CTCTGTAGCACCGCCTACATACCTCGCTCTGCTAATCCTGTTACCAGTGGCTGCTGCCAGTGGCGATAAG
TCGTGTCTTACCGGGTTGGACTCAAGACGATAGTTACCGGATAAGGCGCAGCGGTCGGGCTGAACGGGGG
GTTCGTGCACACAGCCCAGCTTGGAGCGAACGACCTACACCGAACTGAGATACCTACAGCGTGAGCTATG
AGAAAGCGCCACGCTTCCCGAAGGGAGAAAGGCGGACAGGTATCCGGTAAGCGGCAGGGTCGGAACAGGA
GAGCGCACGAGGGAGCTTCCAGGGGGAAACGCCTGGTATCTTTATAGTCCTGTCGGGTTTCGCCACCTCT
GACTTGAGCGTCGATTTTTGTGATGCTCGTCAGGGGGGCGGAGCCTATGGAAAAACGCCAGCAACGCGGC
CTTTTTACGGTTCCTGGCCTTTTGCTGGCCTTTTGCTCACATGTT
Features (pLannotate 1.2.2; 10 found; start..end, strand, type, name):
    121..213     +  CDS            lacI (fragment): lac repressor; lacI; The lac repressor binds to the lac operator to inhibit transcription in E. coli. This inhibition can be relieved by adding lactose or isopropyl-β-D-thiogalactopyranoside (IPTG).
    268..295     -  terminator     rrnB T2 terminator: transcription terminator T2 from the E. coli rrnB gene
    427..470     +  terminator     rrnB T1 terminator: Escherichia coli rrnB; transcription terminator T1 from the E. coli rrnB gene
    517..553     -  CDS            lacZα (fragment): LacZα fragment of β-galactosidase; lacZ fragment
    569..668     +  protein_bind   attL1: mutant version of attL; recombination site for the Gateway® LR reaction LR Clonase™
    674..2158    +  CDS            SLC17A5: S17A5_HUMAN - Experimental evidence at protein level: Swiss-Prot protein existence level 1. Transports glucuronic acid and free sialic acid out of the lysosome after it is cleaved from sialoglycoconjugates undergoing degradation, this is required for normal CNS myelination. Mediates aspartate and glutamate membrane potential-dependent uptake into synaptic vesicles and synaptic-like microvesicles. Also functions as an electrogenic 2NO(3)(-)/H(+) cotransporter in the plasma membrane of salivary gland acinar cells, mediating the physiological nitrate efflux, 25% of the circulating nitrate ions is
   2160..2259    -  protein_bind   attL2: mutant version of attL; recombination site for the Gateway® LR reaction LR Clonase™
   2277..2295    -  promoter       T7 promoter: promoter for bacteriophage T7 RNA polymerase
   2429..3238    +  CDS            KanR: aminoglycoside phosphotransferase; aph(3')-Ia; confers resistance to kanamycin in bacteria or G418 (Geneticin®) in eukaryotes
   3385..3973    +  rep_origin     ori: high-copy-number ColE1/pMB1/pBR322/pUC origin of replication
