[The description below was written by a language model from this plasmid's Addgene catalogue record and pLannotate feature annotations shown in this document.]
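Description:
pDONR221_SLC17A5 is a Gateway entry clone built on the pDONR221 backbone, carrying a codon-optimized open reading frame for human SLC17A5, also known as sialin. It is propagated in E. coli as a high-copy plasmid through a ColE1/pUC-type origin and selected with kanamycin via an aminoglycoside phosphotransferase (KanR) gene. The sequenced record is about 4.0 kb, consistent with the roughly 2.55 kb backbone plus a 1,485 bp insert.

The SLC17A5 coding sequence sits between attL1 and attL2 sites, the recombination sites recognised in the Gateway LR reaction, so the ORF can be transferred directionally into any attR-containing destination vector. Upstream of attL1 lie the rrnB T1 and T2 transcription terminators, which insulate the insert from read-through transcription in bacteria. Small lacI and lacZα fragments annotated there appear to be backbone remnants rather than functional genes. A T7 promoter lies just beyond attL2 on the opposite strand, pointing back toward the insert. Although the catalogue lists the vector type as mammalian expression, no eukaryotic promoter, polyadenylation signal or epitope tag is annotated, so expression depends on the destination vector chosen. The record does not state whether the ORF retains a stop codon.

The encoded protein is a solute carrier that exports free sialic acid and glucuronic acid from lysosomes, and it is also annotated as transporting aspartate and glutamate into synaptic vesicles and as a nitrate/proton cotransporter. The plasmid belongs to a consortium collection of SLC transporter clones and serves as a source for subcloning into custom expression vectors.
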