Addgene plasmid #131936: pDONR221_SLC17A5
Purpose: Gateway entry clone with codon-optimized ORF sequence for subcloning into custom expression vectors
Depositing lab: RESOLUTE Consortium & Giulio Superti-Furga. Depositing organization: CeMM Research Center for Molecular Medicine. Publication: The RESOLUTE consortium: unlocking SLC transporters for drug discovery. Superti-Furga G, Lackner D, Wiedmer T, Ingles-Prieto A, Barbosa B, Girardi E, Goldmann U, Gurtl B, Klavins K, Klimek C, Lindinger S, Lineiro-Retes E, Muller AC, Onstein S, Redinger G, Reil D, Sedlyarov V, Wolf G, Crawford M, Everley R, ... Steppan CM. Nat Rev Drug Discov. 2020 Jul;19(7):429-430. doi: 10.1038/d41573-020-00056-6. PubMed 32265506.
Backbone
  Vector backbone: pDONR221
  Backbone manufacturer: Thermo Fisher Scientific
  Backbone size w/o insert (bp): 2550
  Vector type: Mammalian Expression
Growth in bacteria
  Bacterial resistance: Kanamycin, 50 μg/mL
  Growth temperature: 37°C
  Growth strain: Stbl3
  Copy number: High Copy
Gene/Insert
  Gene/Insert name: SLC17A5 (alt name: AST, SD, ISSD, NSD, SIALIN, SLD, SIASD)
  Species: H. sapiens (human)
  Insert size (bp): 1485
  Entrez Gene: SLC17A5 (a.k.a. AST, ISSD, NSD, SD, SIALIN, SIASD, SLD)
  Cloning method: Gateway Cloning
  Sequencing primers: 5′ M13-fwd; 3′ M13-rev
Terms and licenses: Academic/Nonprofit Terms; Industry Terms
Depositor comments: For more information on the full Resolute plasmid collection, please see www.addgene.org/depositor-collections/re-solute/. Please provide your feedback on this plasmid to the RESOLUTE consortium by filling out their RESOLUTE repository feedback form: https://forms.office.com/Pages/ResponsePage.aspx?id=0e05yklzmkS7rjFGQL4N7z4feCLQvEJAmVcOCM_u885UN1JJRko0Ukg4TVQwNTZLOUxPQVJWT1NHUCQlQCN0PWcu
How to cite: pDONR221_SLC17A5 was a gift from RESOLUTE Consortium & Giulio Superti-Furga (Addgene plasmid # 131936 ; http://n2t.net/addgene:131936 ; RRID:Addgene_131936)
