>Addgene plasmid #131936 | pDONR221_SLC17A5 | depositor partial sequence | sequence record 253272 | Codon-optimized ORF of SLC17A5
ATGAGGAGCCCCGTGCGCGACCTGGCAAGGAACGATGGCGAGGAGTCCACCGACAGAACACCACTGCTGC
CAGGAGCACCTAGGGCAGAGGCAGCACCCGTGTGCTGTAGCGCCAGATACAACCTGGCCATCCTGGCCTT
CTTTGGCTTCTTTATCGTGTATGCCCTGAGGGTGAATCTGAGCGTGGCCCTGGTGGACATGGTGGATTCC
AACACCACACTGGAGGACAATCGCACCTCTAAGGCCTGCCCTGAGCACAGCGCCCCAATCAAGGTGCACC
ACAATCAGACAGGCAAGAAGTACCAGTGGGATGCCGAGACCCAGGGCTGGATCCTGGGCTCTTTCTTTTA
CGGCTATATCATCACACAGATCCCAGGCGGCTATGTGGCCTCCAAGATCGGCGGCAAGATGCTGCTGGGA
TTCGGAATCCTGGGAACCGCCGTGCTGACCCTGTTTACACCAATCGCCGCCGACCTGGGCGTGGGCCCCC
TGATCGTGCTGCGCGCCCTGGAGGGACTGGGAGAGGGAGTGACATTCCCTGCCATGCACGCAATGTGGAG
CTCCTGGGCACCACCTCTGGAGCGGAGCAAGCTGCTGTCCATCTCTTACGCAGGAGCACAGCTGGGAACC
GTGATCAGCCTGCCACTGTCCGGCATCATCTGTTACTATATGAACTGGACATACGTGTTTTATTTCTTTG
GCACCATCGGCATCTTCTGGTTTCTGCTGTGGATCTGGCTGGTGTCCGATACCCCCCAGAAGCACAAGCG
CATCTCTCACTACGAGAAGGAGTATATCCTGTCTAGCCTGCGGAACCAGCTGTCCTCTCAGAAGTCTGTG
CCATGGGTGCCCATCCTGAAGAGCCTGCCTCTGTGGGCAATCGTGGTGGCACACTTCTCCTACAATTGGA
CCTTTTATACACTGCTGACCCTGCTGCCTACCTACATGAAGGAGATCCTGAGATTCAACGTGCAGGAGAA
TGGCTTTCTGAGCTCCCTGCCATATCTGGGCTCCTGGCTGTGCATGATCCTGTCTGGCCAGGCCGCCGAT
AACCTGAGGGCCAAGTGGAACTTCAGCACCCTGTGCGTGCGGAGAATCTTTTCTCTGATCGGCATGATCG
GACCAGCCGTGTTCCTGGTGGCAGCAGGCTTTATCGGCTGCGACTACAGCCTGGCCGTGGCCTTCCTGAC
CATCTCCACCACACTGGGCGGCTTCTGTTCTAGCGGCTTTTCTATCAACCACCTGGATATCGCCCCAAGC
TATGCCGGCATCCTGCTGGGCATCACCAATACATTCGCCACAATCCCCGGCATGGTGGGCCCTGTGATCG
CCAAGAGCCTGACACCCGACAACACCGTGGGCGAGTGGCAGACAGTGTTTTACATCGCCGCCGCCATCAA
CGTGTTCGGCGCCATCTTCTTTACCCTGTTTGCCAAGGGCGAGGTGCAGAACTGGGCCCTGAATGATCAC
CACGGCCACCGGCAC
